LOCUS       Exported 3896 bp ds-DNA circular SYN 12-MAY-2021
DEFINITION  gene cloning of human CD1A.
ACCESSION   .
VERSION     .
KEYWORDS    pHCD1A
SOURCE      synthetic DNA construct
  ORGANISM  synthetic DNA construct
REFERENCE   1 (bases 1 to 3896)
  AUTHORS   Manolova V, Hirabayashi Y, Mori L, De Libero G
  TITLE     CD1a and CD1b surface expression is independent from de novo
            synthesized glycosphingolipids.
  JOURNAL   Eur J Immunol. 2003 Jan;33(1):29-37.
  PUBMED    12594829
REFERENCE   2 (bases 1 to 3896)
  AUTHORS   .
  TITLE     Direct Submission
  JOURNAL   Exported May 12, 2021 from SnapGene Server 1.1.58
            http://www.snapgene.com
FEATURES             Location/Qualifiers
     source          1..3896
                     /organism="synthetic DNA construct"
                     /mol_type="other DNA"
     promoter        1..19
                     /label=T3 promoter
                     /note="promoter for bacteriophage T3 RNA polymerase"
     primer_bind     complement(1037..1053)
                     /label=SK primer
                     /note="common sequencing primer, one of multiple similar
                     variants"
     primer_bind     complement(1037..1053)
                     /label=pBluescriptSK
                     /note="For pBluescript vector"
     primer_bind     complement(1085..1104)
                     /label=T7
                     /note="T7 promoter, forward primer"
     promoter        complement(1086..1104)
                     /label=T7 promoter
                     /note="promoter for bacteriophage T7 RNA polymerase"
     primer_bind     complement(1111..1128)
                     /label=M13 Forward
                     /note="In lacZ gene. Also called M13-F20 or M13 (-21)
                     Forward"
     primer_bind     complement(1111..1127)
                     /label=M13 fwd
                     /note="common sequencing primer, one of multiple similar
                     variants"
     primer_bind     complement(1120..1142)
                     /label=M13/pUC Forward
                     /note="In lacZ gene"
     rep_origin      1269..1724
                     /direction=RIGHT
                     /label=f1 ori
                     /note="f1 bacteriophage origin of replication; arrow
                     indicates direction of (+) strand synthesis"
     primer_bind     complement(1356..1375)
                     /label=F1ori-R
                     /note="F1 origin, reverse primer"
     primer_bind     1566..1587
                     /label=F1ori-F
                     /note="F1 origin, forward primer"
     promoter        1750..1854
                     /gene="bla"
                     /label=AmpR promoter
     CDS             1855..2715
                     /codon_start=1
                     /gene="bla"
                     /product="beta-lactamase"
                     /label=AmpR
                     /note="confers resistance to ampicillin, carbenicillin, and
                     related antibiotics"
                     /translation="MSIQHFRVALIPFFAAFCLPVFAHPETLVKVKDAEDQLGARVGYI
                     ELDLNSGKILESFRPEERFPMMSTFKVLLCGAVLSRIDAGQEQLGRRIHYSQNDLVEYS
                     PVTEKHLTDGMTVRELCSAAITMSDNTAANLLLTTIGGPKELTAFLHNMGDHVTRLDRW
                     EPELNEAIPNDERDTTMPVAMATTLRKLLTGELLTLASRQQLIDWMEADKVAGPLLRSA
                     LPAGWFIADKSGAGERGSRGIIAALGPDGKPSRIVVIYTTGSQATMDERNRQIAEIGAS
                     LIKHW"
     primer_bind     complement(2073..2092)
                     /label=Amp-R
                     /note="Ampicillin resistance gene, reverse primer"
     rep_origin      2886..3474
                     /direction=RIGHT
                     /label=ori
                     /note="high-copy-number ColE1/pMB1/pBR322/pUC origin of
                     replication"
     primer_bind     3375..3394
                     /label=pBR322ori-F
                     /note="pBR322 origin, forward primer"
     primer_bind     3628..3645
                     /label=L4440
                     /note="L4440 vector, forward primer"
     protein_bind    3762..3783
                     /label=CAP binding site
                     /bound_moiety="E. coli catabolite activator protein"
                     /note="CAP binding activates transcription in the presence
                     of cAMP."
     promoter        3798..3828
                     /label=lac promoter
                     /note="promoter for the E. coli lac operon"
     protein_bind    3836..3852
                     /label=lac operator
                     /bound_moiety="lac repressor encoded by lacI"
                     /note="The lac repressor binds to the lac operator to
                     inhibit transcription in E. coli. This inhibition can be
                     relieved by adding lactose or
                     isopropyl-beta-D-thiogalactopyranoside (IPTG)."
     primer_bind     3841..3863
                     /label=M13/pUC Reverse
                     /note="In lacZ gene"
     primer_bind     3860..3876
                     /label=M13 rev
                     /note="common sequencing primer, one of multiple similar
                     variants"
     primer_bind     3860..3876
                     /label=M13 Reverse
                     /note="In lacZ gene. Also called M13-rev"
ORIGIN
        1 aattaaccct cactaaaggg aacaaaagct ggtaccgggc cccccctcga gatgctgttt
       61 ttgctacttc cattgttagc tgttctccca ggtgatggca atgcagacgg gctcaaggag
      121 cctctctcct tccatgtcat ctggatcgca tccttttaca accattcctg gaaacaaaat
      181 ctggtctcag gttggctgag tgatttgcag actcatacct gggacagcaa ttccagcacc
      241 atcgttttcc tgtggccctg gtccagggga aacttcagca atgaggagtg gaaggaactg
      301 gaaacattat tccgtatacg caccattcgg tcatttgagg gaattcgtag atacgcccat
      361 gaattgcagt ttgaatatcc ttttgagata caggtgacag gaggctgtga gctgcactct
      421 ggaaaggtct caggaagctt cttgcagtta gcttatcaag gatcagactt tgtgagcttc
      481 cagaacaatt catggttgcc atatccagtg gctgggaata tggccaagca tttctgcaaa
      541 gtgctcaatc agaatcagca tgaaaatgac ataacacaca atcttctcag tgacacctgc
      601 ccacgtttca tcttgggtct tcttgatgca ggaaaggcac atctccagcg gcaagtgaag
      661 cccgaggcct ggctgtccca tggccccagt cctggccctg gccatctgca gcttgtgtgc
      721 catgtctcag gattctaccc aaagcccgtg tgggtgatgt ggatgcgggg tgagcaggag
      781 cagcagggca ctcagcgagg ggacatcttg cccagtgctg atgggacatg gtatctccgc
      841 gcaaccctgg aggtggccgc tggggaggca gctgacctgt cctgtcgggt gaagcacagc
      901 agtctagagg gccaggacat cgtcctctac tgggagcatc acagttccgt gggcttcatc
      961 atcttggcgg tgatagtgcc tttacttctt ctgataggtc ttgcgctttg gttcaggaaa
     1021 cgctgtttct gttaaggatc cactagttct agagcggccg ccaccgcggt ggagctccaa
     1081 ttcgccctat agtgagtcgt attacaattc actggccgtc gttttacaac gtcgtgactg
     1141 ggaaaaccct ggcgttaccc aacttaatcg ccttgcagca catccccctt tcgccagctg
     1201 gcgtaatagc gaagaggccc gcaccgatcg cccttcccaa cagttgcgca gcctgaatgg
     1261 cgaatgggnn nnnnnnnnnn nnnnnnnnnn nnnnnnnnnn nnnnnnnnnn nnnnnnnnnn
     1321 nnnnnnnnnn nnnnnnnnnn nnnnnnnnnn nnnnnnnnnn nnnnnnnnnn nnnnnnnnnn
     1381 nnnnnnnnnn nncnnnnnnn nnnnnnnnnn nnnnnnnnnn nnnnnnnnnn nnnnnnnnnn
     1441 nnnnnnnnnn nnnnnnnnnn nnnnnnnnnn nnnnnnnnnn nnnnannnnn nnnnnnnnnn
     1501 nnnnnnnnnn nnnnnnnnnn nnnnnnnnnn nnnncctttg acgttggagt ccacgttctt
     1561 taatagtgga ctcttgttcc aaactggaac aacactcaac cctatctcgg tctattcttt
     1621 tgatttataa gggattttgc cgatttcggc ctattggtta aaaaatgagc tgatttaaca
     1681 aaaatttaac gcgaatttta acaaaatatt aacgcttaca atttaggtgg cacttttcgg
     1741 ggaaatgtgc gcggaacccc tatttgttta tttttctaaa tacattcaaa tatgtatccg
     1801 ctcatgagac aataaccctg ataaatgctt caataatatt gaaaaaggaa gagtatgagt
     1861 attcaacatt tccgtgtcgc ccttattccc ttttttgcgg cattttgcct tcctgttttt
     1921 gctcacccag aaacgctggt gaaagtaaaa gatgctgaag atcagttggg tgcacgagtg
     1981 ggttacatcg aactggatct caacagcggt aagatccttg agagttttcg ccccgaagaa
     2041 cgttttccaa tgatgagcac ttttaaagtt ctgctatgtg gcgcggtatt atcccgtatt
     2101 gacgccgggc aagagcaact cggtcgccgc atacactatt ctcagaatga cttggttgag
     2161 tactcaccag tcacagaaaa gcatcttacg gatggcatga cagtaagaga attatgcagt
     2221 gctgccataa ccatgagtga taacactgcg gccaacttac ttctgacaac gatcggagga
     2281 ccgaaggagc taaccgcttt tttgcacaac atgggggatc atgtaactcg ccttgatcgt
     2341 tgggaaccgg agctgaatga agccatacca aacgacgagc gtgacaccac gatgcctgta
     2401 gcaatggcaa caacgttgcg caaactatta actggcgaac tacttactct agcttcccgg
     2461 caacaattaa tagactggat ggaggcggat aaagttgcag gaccacttct gcgctcggcc
     2521 cttccggctg gctggtttat tgctgataaa tctggagccg gtgagcgtgg gtctcgcggt
     2581 atcattgcag cactggggcc agatggtaag ccctcccgta tcgtagttat ctacacgacg
     2641 gggagtcagg caactatgga tgaacgaaat agacagatcg ctgagatagg tgcctcactg
     2701 attaagcatt ggtaactgtc agaccaagtt tactcatata tactttagat tgatttaaaa
     2761 cttcattttt aatttaaaag gatctaggtg aagatccttt ttgataatct catgaccaaa
     2821 atcccttaac gtgagttttc gttccactga gcgtcagacc ccgtagaaaa gatcaaagga
     2881 tcttcttgag atcctttttt tctgcgcgta atctgctgct tgcaaacaaa aaaaccaccg
     2941 ctaccagcgg tggtttgttt gccggatcaa gagctaccaa ctctttttcc gaaggtaact
     3001 ggcttcagca gagcgcagat accaaatact gttcttctag tgtagccgta gttaggccac
     3061 cacttcaaga actctgtagc accgcctaca tacctcgctc tgctaatcct gttaccagtg
     3121 gctgctgcca gtggcgataa gtcgtgtctt accgggttgg actcaagacg atagttaccg
     3181 gataaggcgc agcggtcggg ctgaacgggg ggttcgtgca cacagcccag cttggagcga
     3241 acgacctaca ccgaactgag atacctacag cgtgagctat gagaaagcgc cacgcttccc
     3301 gaagggagaa aggcggacag gtatccggta agcggcaggg tcggaacagg agagcgcacg
     3361 agggagcttc cagggggaaa cgcctggtat ctttatagtc ctgtcgggtt tcgccacctc
     3421 tgacttgagc gtcgattttt gtgatgctcg tcaggggggc ggagcctatg gaaaaacgcc
     3481 agcaacgcgg cctttttacg gttcctggcc ttttgctggc cttttgctca catgttcttt
     3541 cctgcgttat cccctgattc tgtggataac cgtattaccg cctttgagtg agctgatacc
     3601 gctcgccgca gccgaacgac cgagcgcagc gagtcagtga gcgaggaagc ggaagagcgc
     3661 ccaatacgca aaccgcctct ccccgcgcgt tggccgattc attaatgcag ctggcacgac
     3721 aggtttcccg actggaaagc gggcagtgag cgcaacgcaa ttaatgtgag ttagctcact
     3781 cattaggcac cccaggcttt acactttatg cttccggctc gtatgttgtg tggaattgtg
     3841 agcggataac aatttcacac aggaaacagc tatgaccatg attacgccaa gctcga
//
