[The description below was written by a language model from this plasmid's Addgene catalogue record and the feature table of its GenBank file.]
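Description:
pHCD1A is a bacterial cloning plasmid carrying the human CD1A cDNA in the pBluescript II KS+ phagemid backbone. The full construct is 3,896 bp. It is maintained in E. coli at high copy number through a ColE1/pUC-type origin and selected with ampicillin via the bla (beta-lactamase) gene under its own promoter. An f1 bacteriophage origin is also present, which in phagemids of this type permits rescue of single-stranded DNA with a helper phage.

The insert is a 984 bp human CD1A cDNA, encoding the CD1a lipid antigen-presenting molecule. It was placed in the polylinker between XhoI (5′) and BamHI (3′) sites, both of which remain intact, so the fragment can be excised for subcloning. The feature table does not annotate the cDNA itself, but the unannotated interval of roughly 1 kb between the T3 promoter and the SK primer site and T7 promoter fits the stated insert size and position. The flanking opposing T3 and T7 phage promoters could support in vitro transcription of either strand, and the T7, SK and M13 forward and reverse primer sites allow sequence verification. The insert sits downstream of the lac promoter, lac operator and CAP binding site, remnants of the lacZα blue/white screening region of the backbone.

No eukaryotic promoter, polyadenylation signal, tag or mammalian selection marker is recorded, so the plasmid is not an expression vector for mammalian cells. Its stated purpose is gene cloning of human CD1A, and it serves as a source of the cDNA for transfer into other vectors. The associated publication concerns CD1a and CD1b surface expression.
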