Addgene plasmid #102952: pHCD1A
Purpose: gene cloning of human CD1A
Depositing lab: Gennaro De Libero & Lucia Mori. Depositing organization: University of Basel. Publication: CD1a and CD1b surface expression is independent from de novo synthesized glycosphingolipids. Manolova V, Hirabayashi Y, Mori L, De Libero G. Eur J Immunol. 2003 Jan;33(1):29-37. 10.1002/immu.200390004 PubMed 12594829.
Backbone
  Vector backbone: pBluescript II KS+
  Backbone manufacturer: Stratagene
  Backbone size w/o insert (bp): 2972
  Vector type: Cloning
Growth in bacteria
  Bacterial resistance: Ampicillin, 100 μg/mL
  Growth temperature: 37°C
  Growth strain: DH5alpha
  Copy number: High Copy
Gene/Insert
  Gene/Insert name: CD1A cDNA
  Species: H. sapiens (human)
  Insert size (bp): 984
  Entrez Gene: CD1A (a.k.a. CD1, FCB6, HTA1, R4, T6)
  Cloning method: Restriction Enzyme; 5′ cloning site XhoI (not destroyed); 3′ cloning site BamHI (not destroyed)
  Sequencing primers: 5′ T7
Terms and licenses: Academic/Nonprofit Terms; Industry Terms: Not Available to Industry
How to cite: pHCD1A was a gift from Gennaro De Libero & Lucia Mori (Addgene plasmid # 102952 ; http://n2t.net/addgene:102952 ; RRID:Addgene_102952)
